>Addgene plasmid #20662 | pWZL Neo Myr Flag ULK4 | addgene partial sequence | sequence record 26489 | 20662 with pWZL-Fwd
CTCCTTCTCTAGGCGCCGGCCGGATCCAGAATTCGCCACCATGGGGTCTTCAAAATCTAAACCAAAGGAC
CCCAGCCAGCGCCGGCGCAGGATCCGAGGTTACCTTGACTACAAAGACGATGACGACAAGCAATTGACAA
GTTTGTACAAAAAAGTTGGCATGGAAAACTTTATTCTGTATGAGGAGATCGGAAGAGGAAGCAAGACTGT
TGTCTATAAAGGGCGACGGAAGGGAACAATCAATTTTGTAGCCATTCTTTGTACTGATAAGTGCAAAAGG
CCTGAAATAACCAACTGGGTCCGTCTCACCCGTGAAATAAAACACAAGAATATTGTAACTTTTCATGAAT
GGTATGAAACAAGCAACCACCTCTGGCTAGTGGTGGAACTCTGCACAGGTGGTTCCTTAAAAACAGTTAT
TGCTCAAGATGAAAACCTCCCAGAAGATGTTGTGAGAGAATTTGGAATTGACCTGATTAGTGGATTACAT
CATCTTCATAAACTTGGCATTCTCTTTTGTGACATTTCTCCTAGGAAGATACTCTTGGAAGGGCCTGGCA
CACTGAAGTTTAGCAACTTTTGCTTGGCAAAAGTGGAAGGTGAAAATTTGGAAGAGTTCTTTGCTTTGGT
GGCAGCAGANGAAGGAGGANGTGATAATGGGGAAAATGTCCTGAAGAAAAGCATGAAAAGTAGAGTCAAA
GGATCTCCTGTATATACAGCACCAGAAGTTG
