[The description below was written by a language model from this plasmid's Addgene catalogue record.]
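Description:
pWZL Neo Myr Flag ULK4 is a retroviral mammalian expression plasmid carrying the human ULK4 open reading frame (unc-51-like kinase 4) in the pWZL-Neo-Myr-Flag-DEST backbone. It is maintained in bacteria under ampicillin selection. A recombination-deficient host strain is recommended because repeated retroviral sequences are prone to rearrangement. The copy number is not recorded. In mammalian cells, a neomycin resistance marker lets transduced or transfected populations be selected with G418.

The ORF was first cloned into a Gateway entry vector and then moved into the destination backbone by an LR recombination reaction. This places it in frame behind two backbone-encoded N-terminal elements, a myristoylation signal and a Flag epitope. The myristoylation sequence directs lipid modification of the fusion protein and so targets it to membranes, a strategy commonly used to promote constitutive activation of kinases. The Flag tag allows the protein to be detected or immunoprecipitated with standard antibodies. The record does not name the promoter. No feature table is provided either, so the viral regulatory elements and the arrangement of the neomycin cassette cannot be described in detail here.

The construct belongs to a library of myristoylated, Flag-tagged human kinase clones built for gain-of-function screening, which was used in an integrative genomic study that identified a breast cancer oncogene. As a retroviral vector, it is suited to packaging into virus for stable delivery and expression of membrane-targeted ULK4 in mammalian cells. The depositors note that the identity of the gene was verified, but the insert was not fully sequenced, so minor mutations cannot be excluded.
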