Addgene plasmid #20662: pWZL Neo Myr Flag ULK4
Depositing lab: William Hahn & Jean Zhao. Depositing organization: Dana-Farber Cancer Institute. Publication: Integrative Genomic Approaches Identify IKBKE as a Breast Cancer Oncogene (Kinase Library Clones). Boehm JS, Zhao JJ, Yao J, Kim SY, Firestein R, Dunn IF, Sjostrom SK, Garraway LA, Weremowicz S, Richardson AL, Greulich H, Stewart CJ, Mulvey LA, Shen RR, Ambrogio L, Hirozane-Kishikawa T, Hill DE, Vidal M, Meyerson M, Grenier JK, Hinkle G, Root DE, Roberts TM, Lander ES, Polyak K, Hahn WC. Cell. 2007 Jun 15. 129(6):1065-1079. 10.1016/j.cell.2007.03.052 PubMed 17574021.
Backbone
  Vector backbone: pWZL-Neo-Myr-Flag-DEST
  Backbone manufacturer: William Hahn Lab (available at Addgene, #15300)
  Vector type: Mammalian Expression, Retroviral
  Selectable markers: Neomycin (select with G418)
Growth in bacteria
  Bacterial resistance: Ampicillin, 100 μg/mL
  Growth temperature: 37°C
  Growth strain: Stbl3
  Growth instructions: Stbl3 cells to prevent recombination.
  Copy number: Unknown
Gene/Insert
  Gene/Insert name: ULK4 (alt name: unc-51-like kinase 4 (C.elegans))
  Species: H. sapiens (human)
  GenBank ID: NM_017886.1
  Entrez Gene: ULK4 (a.k.a. FAM7C1, FLJ20574, REC01035, DKFZp434E1822)
  Tag / fusion protein: Myr (N terminal on backbone); Flag (N terminal on backbone)
  Cloning method: Gateway Cloning
  Sequencing primers: 5′ pWZL-Fwd (GAA CCT CCT CGT TCG ACC); 3′ pWZL-Rev (TTC CGG GCC CTC ACA TTG)
Resource information
  A portion of this plasmid was derived from a plasmid made by: 2-E6
Terms and licenses: Academic/Nonprofit Terms; Industry Terms: Not Available to Industry
Depositor comments: ORFs were cloned into Gateway compatible pEntry vectors. An LR recombination reaction was performed to move the ORF to pWZL-Neo-Myr-Flag DEST such that the ORF would have 5' myristoylation and flag tags. This plasmid is part of a kinase library, and the gene has been verified, but has not been fully sequenced for minor mutations. Please see the following link for plasmids from this article that are not part of the kinase library http://www.addgene.org/pubmed/17574021
How to cite: pWZL Neo Myr Flag ULK4 was a gift from William Hahn & Jean Zhao (Addgene plasmid # 20662 ; http://n2t.net/addgene:20662 ; RRID:Addgene_20662)
